>Addgene plasmid #76081 | ALPK1 gRNA (BRDN0001146035) | addgene full sequence | sequence record 185146 | Addgene Assembled Sequence
CCCGGGTGCAAAGATGGATAAAGTTTTAAACAGAGAGGAATCTTTGCAGCTAATGGACCTTCTAGGTCTT
GAAAGGAGTGGGAATTGGCTCCGGTGCCCGTCAGTGGGCAGAGCGCACATCGCCCACAGTCCCCGAGAAG
TTGGGGGGAGGGGTCGGCAATTGATCCGGTGCCTAGAGAAGGTGGCGCGGGGTAAACTGGGAAAGTGATG
TCGTGTACTGGCTCCGCCTTTTTCCCGAGGGTGGGGGAGAACCGTATATAAGTGCAGTAGTCGCCGTGAA
CGTTCTTTTTCGCAACGGGTTTGCCGCCAGAACACAGGTAAGTGCCGTGTGTGGTTCCCGCGGGCCTGGC
CTCTTTACGGGTTATGGCCCTTGCGTGCCTTGAATTACTTCCACCTGGCTGCAGTACGTGATTCTTGATC
CCGAGCTTCGGGTTGGAAGTGGGTGGGAGAGTTCGAGGCCTTGCGCTTAAGGAGCCCCTTCGCCTCGTGC
TTGAGTTGAGGCCTGGCCTGGGCGCTGGGGCCGCCGCGTGCGAATCTGGTGGCACCTTCGCGCCTGTCTC
GCTGCTTTCGATAAGTCTCTAGCCATTTAAAATTTTTGATGACCTGCTGCGACGCTTTTTTTCTGGCAAG
ATAGTCTTGTAAATGCGGGCCAAGATCTGCACACTGGTATTTCGGTTTTTGGGGCCGCGGGCGGCGACGG
GGCCCGTGCGTCCCAGCGCACATGTTCGGCGAGGCGGGGCCTGCGAGCGCGGCCACCGAGAATCGGACGG
GGGTAGTCTCAAGCTGGCCGGCCTGCTCTGGTGCCTGGCCTCGCGCCGCCGTGTATCGCCCCGCCCTGGG
CGGCAAGGCTGGCCCGGTCGGCACCAGTTGCGTGAGCGGAAAGATGGCCGCTTCCCGGCCCTGCTGCAGG
GAGCTCAAAATGGAGGACGCGGCGCTCGGGAGAGCGGGCGGGTGAGTCACCCACACAAAGGAAAAGGGCC
TTTCCGTCCTCAGCCGTCGCTTCATGTGACTCCACGGAGTACCGGGCGCCGTCCAGGCACCTCGATTAGT
TCTCGAGCTTTTGGAGTACGTCGTCTTTAGGTTGGGGGGAGGGGTTTTATGCGATGGAGTTTCCCCACAC
TGAGTGGGTGGAGACTGAAGTTAGGCCAGCTTGGCACTTGATGTAATTCTCCTTGGAATTTGCCCTTTTT
GAGTTTGGATCTTGGTTCATTCTCAAGCCTCAGACAGTGGTTCAAAGTTTTTTTCTTCCATTTCAGGTGT
CGTGACGTACGGCCACCATGACCGAGTACAAGCCCACGGTGCGCCTCGCCACCCGCGACGACGTCCCCAG
GGCCGTACGCACCCTCGCCGCCGCGTTCGCCGACTACCCCGCCACGCGCCACACCGTCGATCCGGACCGC
CACATCGAGCGGGTCACCGAGCTGCAAGAACTCTTCCTCACGCGCGTCGGGCTCGACATCGGCAAGGTGT
GGGTCGCGGACGACGGCGCCGCCGTGGCGGTCTGGACCACGCCGGAGAGCGTCGAAGCGGGGGCGGTGTT
CGCCGAGATCGGCCCGCGCATGGCCGAGTTGAGCGGTTCCCGGCTGGCCGCGCAGCAACAGATGGAAGGC
CTCCTGGCGCCGCACCGGCCCAAGGAGCCCGCGTGGTTCCTGGCCACCGTCGGAGTCTCGCCCGACCACC
AGGGCAAGGGTCTGGGCAGCGCCGTCGTGCTCCCCGGAGTGGAGGCGGCCGAGCGCGCCGGGGTGCCCGC
CTTCCTGGAGACCTCCGCGCCCCGCAACCTCCCCTTCTACGAGCGGCTCGGCTTCACCGTCACCGCCGAC
GTCGAGGTGCCCGAAGGACCGCGCACCTGGTGCATGACCCGCAAGCCCGGTGCCTGAACGCGTTAAGTCG
ACAATCAACCTCTGGATTACAAAATTTGTGAAAGATTGACTGGTATTCTTAACTATGTTGCTCCTTTTAC
GCTATGTGGATACGCTGCTTTAATGCCTTTGTATCATGCTATTGCTTCCCGTATGGCTTTCATTTTCTCC
TCCTTGTATAAATCCTGGTTGCTGTCTCTTTATGAGGAGTTGTGGCCCGTTGTCAGGCAACGTGGCGTGG
TGTGCACTGTGTTTGCTGACGCAACCCCCACTGGTTGGGGCATTGCCACCACCTGTCAGCTCCTTTCCGG
GACTTTCGCTTTCCCCCTCCCTATTGCCACGGCGGAACTCATCGCCGCCTGCCTTGCCCGCTGCTGGACA
GGGGCTCGGCTGTTGGGCACTGACAATTCCGTGGTGTTGTCGGGGAAATCATCGTCCTTTCCTTGGCTGC
TCGCCTGTGTTGCCACCTGGATTCTGCGCGGGACGTCCTTCTGCTACGTCCCTTCGGCCCTCAATCCAGC
GGACCTTCCTTCCCGCGGCCTGCTGCCGGCTCTGCGGCCTCTTCCGCGTCTTCGCCTTCGCCCTCAGACG
AGTCGGATCTCCCTTTGGGCCGCCTCCCCGCGTCGACTTTAAGACCAATGACTTACAAGGCAGCTGTAGA
TCTTAGCCACTTTTTAAAAGAAAAGGGGGGACTGGAAGGGCTAATTCACTCCCAACGAAGACAAGATCTG
CTTTTTGCTTGTACTGGGTCTCTCTGGTTAGACCAGATCTGAGCCTGGGAGCTCTCTGGCTAACTAGGGA
ACCCACTGCTTAAGCCTCAATAAAGCTTGCCTTGAGTGCTTCAAGTAGTGTGTGCCCGTCTGTTGTGTGA
CTCTGGTAACTAGAGATCCCTCAGACCCTTTTAGTCAGTGTGGAAAATCTCTAGCAGTACGTATAGTAGT
TCATGTCATCTTATTATTCAGTATTTATAACTTGCAAAGAAATGAATATCAGAGAGTGAGAGGAACTTGT
TTATTGCAGCTTATAATGGTTACAAATAAAGCAATAGCATCACAAATTTCACAAATAAAGCATTTTTTTC
ACTGCATTCTAGTTGTGGTTTGTCCAAACTCATCAATGTATCTTATCATGTCTGGCTCTAGCTATCCCGC
CCCTAACTCCGCCCATCCCGCCCCTAACTCCGCCCAGTTCCGCCCATTCTCCGCCCCATGGCTGACTAAT
TTTTTTTATTTATGCAGAGGCCGAGGCCGCCTCGGCCTCTGAGCTATTCCAGAAGTAGTGAGGAGGCTTT
TTTGGAGGCCTAGGGACGTACCCAATTCGCCCTATAGTGAGTCGTATTACGCGCGCTCACTGGCCGTCGT
TTTACAACGTCGTGACTGGGAAAACCCTGGCGTTACCCAACTTAATCGCCTTGCAGCACATCCCCCTTTC
GCCAGCTGGCGTAATAGCGAAGAGGCCCGCACCGATCGCCCTTCCCAACAGTTGCGCAGCCTGAATGGCG
AATGGG
[124 nt withheld, positions 3367-3490]
C
[91 nt withheld, positions 3492-3582]
A
[49 nt withheld, positions 3584-3632]
CCTTTGACGTTGGAGTCCACGTTCTTT
[37 nt withheld, positions 3660-3696]
ACCCTATCTCGGTCTATTCTTTTGATTTATAAGGGATTTTGCCGATTTCGGCCTATTGGTTAAAAAATGA
GCTGATTTAACAAAAATTTAACGCGAATTTTAACAAAATATTAACGCTTACAATTTAGGTGGCACTTTTC
GGGGAAATGTGCGCGGAACCCCTATTTGTTTATTTTTCTAAATACATTCAAATATGTATCCGCTCATGAG
ACAATAACCCTGATAAATGCTTCAATAATATTGAAAAAGGAAGAGTATGAGTATTCAACATTTCCGTGTC
GCCCTTATTCCCTTTTTTGCGGCATTTTGCCTTCCTGTTTTTGCTCACCCAGAAACGCTGGTGAAAGTAA
AAGATGCTGAAGATCAGTTGGGTGCACGAGTGGGTTACATCGAACTGGATCTCAACAGCGGTAAGATCCT
TGAGAGTTTTCGCCCCGAAGAACGTTTTCCAATGATGAGCACTTTTAAAGTTCTGCTATGTGGCGCGGTA
TTATCCCGTATTGACGCCGGGCAAGAGCAACTCGGTCGCCGCATACACTATTCTCAGAATGACTTGGTTG
AGTACTCACCAGTCACAGAAAAGCATCTTACGGATGGCATGACAGTAAGAGAATTATGCAGTGCTGCCAT
AACCATGAGTGATAACACTGCGGCCAACTTACTTCTGACAACGATCGGAGGACCGAAGGAGCTAACCGCT
TTTTTGCACAACATGGGGGATCATGTAACTCGCCTTGATCGTTGGGAACCGGAGCTGAATGAAGCCATAC
CAAACGACGAGCGTGACACCACGATGCCTGTAGCAATGGCAACAACGTTGCGCAAACTATTAACTGGCGA
ACTACTTACTCTAGCTTCCCGGCAACAATTAATAGACTGGATGGAGGCGGATAAAGTTGCAGGACCACTT
CTGCGCTCGGCCCTTCCGGCTGGCTGGTTTATTGCTGATAAATCTGGAGCCGGTGAGCGTGGGTCTCGCG
GTATCATTGCAGCACTGGGGCCAGATGGTAAGCCCTCCCGTATCGTAGTTATCTACACGACGGGGAGTCA
GGCAACTATGGATGAACGAAATAGACAGATCGCTGAGATAGGTGCCTCACTGATTAAGCATTGGTAACTG
TCAGACCAAGTTTACTCATATATACTTTAGATTGATTTAAAACTTCATTTTTAATTTAAAAGGATCTAGG
TGAAGATCCTTTTTGATAATCTCATGACCAAAATCCCTTAACGTGAGTTTTCGTTCCACTGAGCGTCAGA
CCCCGTAGAAAAGATCAAAGGATCTTCTTGAGATCCTTTTTTTCTGCGCGTAATCTGCTGCTTGCAAACA
AAAAAACCACCGCTACCAGCGGTGGTTTGTTTGCCGGATCAAGAGCTACCAACTCTTTTTCCGAAGGTAA
CTGGCTTCAGCAGAGCGCAGATACCAAATACTGTTCTTCTAGTGTAGCCGTAGTTAGGCCACCACTTCAA
GAACTCTGTAGCACCGCCTACATACCTCGCTCTGCTAATCCTGTTACCAGTGGCTGCTGCCAGTGGCGAT
AAGTCGTGTCTTACCGGGTTGGACTCAAGACGATAGTTACCGGATAAGGCGCAGCGGTCGGGCTGAACGG
GGGGTTCGTGCACACAGCCCAGCTTGGAGCGAACGACCTACACCGAACTGAGATACCTACAGCGTGAGCT
ATGAGAAAGCGCCACGCTTCCCGAAGGGAGAAAGGCGGACAGGTATCCGGTAAGCGGCAGGGTCGGAACA
GGAGAGCGCACGAGGGAGCTTCCAGGGGGAAACGCCTGGTATCTTTATAGTCCTGTCGGGTTTCGCCACC
TCTGACTTGAGCGTCGATTTTTGTGATGCTCGTCAGGGGGGCGGAGCCTATGGAAAAACGCCAGCAACGC
GGCCTTTTTACGGTTCCTGGCCTTTTGCTGGCCTTTTGCTCACATGTTCTTTCCTGCGTTATCCCCTGAT
TCTGTGGATAACCGTATTACCGCCTTTGAGTGAGCTGATACCGCTCGCCGCAGCCGAACGACCGAGCGCA
GCGAGTCAGTGAGCGAGGAAGCGGAAGAGCGCCCAATACGCAAACCGCCTCTCCCCGCGCGTTGGCCGAT
TCATTAATGCAGCTGGCACGACAGGTTTCCCGACTGGAAAGCGGGCAGTGAGCGCAACGCAATTAATGTG
AGTTAGCTCACTCATTAGGCACCCCAGGCTTTACACTTTATGCTTCCGGCTCGTATGTTGTGTGGAATTG
TGAGCGGATAACAATTTCACACAGGAAACAGCTATGACCATGATTACGCCAAGCGCGCAATTAACCCTCA
CTAAAGGGAACAAAAGCTGGAGCTGCAAGCTTAATGTAGTCTTATGCAATACTCTTGTAGTCTTGCAACA
TGGTAACGATGAGTTAGCAACATGCCTTACAAGGAGAGAAAAAGCACCGTGCATGCCGATTGGTGGAAGT
AAGGTGGTACGATCGTGCCTTATTAGGAAGGCAACAGACGGGTCTGACATGGATTGGACGAACCACTGAA
TTGCCGCATTGCAGAGATATTGTATTTAAGTGCCTAGCTCGATACATAAACGGGTCTCTCTGGTTAGACC
AGATCTGAGCCTGGGAGCTCTCTGGCTAACTAGGGAACCCACTGCTTAAGCCTCAATAAAGCTTGCCTTG
AGTGCTTCAAGTAGTGTGTGCCCGTCTGTTGTGTGACTCTGGTAACTAGAGATCCCTCAGACCCTTTTAG
TCAGTGTGGAAAATCTCTAGCAGTGGCGCCCGAACAGGGACTTGAAAGCGAAAGGGAAACCAGAGGAGCT
CTCTCGACGCAGGACTCGGCTTGCTGAAGCGCGCACGGCAAGAGGCGAGGGGCGGCGACTGGTGAGTACG
CCAAAAATTTTGACTAGCGGAGGCTAGAAGGAGAGAGATGGGTGCGAGAGCGTCAGTATTAAGCGGGGGA
GAATTAGATCGCGATGGGAAAAAATTCGGTTAAGGCCAGGGGGAAAGAAAAAATATAAATTAAAACATAT
AGTATGGGCAAGCAGGGAGCTAGAACGATTCGCAGTTAATCCTGGCCTGTTAGAAACATCAGAAGGCTGT
AGACAAATACTGGGACAGCTACAACCATCCCTTCAGACAGGATCAGAAGAACTTAGATCATTATATAATA
CAGTAGCAACCCTCTATTGTGTGCATCAAAGGATAGAGATAAAAGACACCAAGGAAGCTTTAGACAAGAT
AGAGGAAGAGCAAAACAAAAGTAAGACCACCGCACAGCAAGCGGCCGCTGATCTTCAGACCTGGAGGAGG
AGATATGAGGGACAATTGGAGAAGTGAATTATATAAATATAAAGTAGTAAAAATTGAACCATTAGGAGTA
GCACCCACCAAGGCAAAGAGAAGAGTGGTGCAGAGAGAAAAAAGAGCAGTGGGAATAGGAGCTTTGTTCC
TTGGGTTCTTGGGAGCAGCAGGAAGCACTATGGGCGCAGCGTCAATGACGCTGACGGTACAGGCCAGACA
ATTATTGTCTGGTATAGTGCAGCAGCAGAACAATTTGCTGAGGGCTATTGAGGCGCAACAGCATCTGTTG
CAACTCACAGTCTGGGGCATCAAGCAGCTCCAGGCAAGAATCCTGGCTGTGGAAAGATACCTAAAGGATC
AACAGCTCCTGGGGATTTGGGGTTGCTCTGGAAAACTCATTTGCACCACTGCTGTGCCTTGGAATGCTAG
TTGGAGTAATAAATCTCTGGAACAGATTTGGAATCACACGACCTGGATGGAGTGGGACAGAGAAATTAAC
AATTACACAAGCTTAATACACTCCTTAATTGAAGAATCGCAAAACCAGCAAGAAAAGAATGAACAAGAAT
TATTGGAATTAGATAAATGGGCAAGTTTGTGGAATTGGTTTAACATAACAAATTGGCTGTGGTATATAAA
ATTATTCATAATGATAGTAGGAGGCTTGGTAGGTTTAAGAATAGTTTTTGCTGTACTTTCTATAGTGAAT
AGAGTTAGGCAGGGATATTCACCATTATCGTTTCAGACCCACCTCCCAACCCCGAGGGGACCCAGAGAGG
GCCTATTTCCCATGATTCCTTCATATTTGCATATACGATACAAGGCTGTTAGAGAGATAATTAGAATTAA
TTTGACTGTAAACACAAAGATATTAGTACAAAATACGTGACGTAGAAAGTAATAATTTCTTGGGTAGTTT
GCAGTTTTAAAATTATGTTTTAAAATGGACTATCATATGCTTACCGTAACTTGAAAGTATTTCGATTTCT
TGGCTTTATATATCTTGTGGAAAGGACGAAACACCGAGTGCACAGAAGGCTCCATGGTTTTAGAGCTAGA
AATAGCAAGTTAAAATAAGGCTAGTCCGTTATCAACTTGAAAAAGTGGCACCGAGTCGGTGCTTTTTTAA
GCTTGGCGTAACTAGATCTTGAGACAAATGGCAGTATTCATCCACAATTTTAAAAGAAAAGGGGGGATTG
GGGGGTACAGTGCAGGGGAAAGAATAGTAGACATAATAGCAACAGACATACAAACTAAAGAATTACAAAA
ACAAATTACAAAAATTCAAAATTTTCGGGTTTATTACAGGGACAGCAGAGATCCACTTTGGCGCCGGCTC
GAGGGGG
Features (pLannotate 1.2.2; 29 found; start..end, strand, type, name):
     14..80      +  CDS            small t antigen (fragment): SV40 (simian virus 40) small t antigen
    106..317     +  promoter       EF-1α core promoter: core promoter for human elongation factor EF-1α
    318..1256    +  intron         EF-1α intron A: intron upstream of the start codon of human EF-1α
   1278..1877    +  CDS            PuroR (fragment): puromycin N-acetyltransferase; pac from Streptomyces; confers resistance to puromycin
   1893..2481    +  misc_feature   WPRE: woodchuck hepatitis virus posttranscriptional regulatory element
   2532..2551    +  misc_feature   cPPT/CTS (fragment): central polypurine tract and central termination sequence of HIV-1
   2553..2786    +  LTR            3' LTR (ΔU3): self-inactivating 3' long terminal repeat (LTR) from HIV-1
   2864..2985    +  polyA_signal   SV40 poly(A) signal: SV40 polyadenylation signal
   3025..3160    +  rep_origin     SV40 ori: SV40 origin of replication
   3181..3199    -  promoter       T7 promoter: promoter for bacteriophage T7 RNA polymerase
   3207..3362    +  CDS            lacZα (fragment): LacZα fragment of β-galactosidase; lacZ fragment
   3367..3795    +  rep_origin     f1 ori (sequence partly withheld): f1 bacteriophage origin of replication; arrow indicates direction of (+) strand synthesis
   3848..3952    +  promoter       AmpR promoter: bla
   3953..4813    +  CDS            AmpR: β-lactamase; bla; confers resistance to ampicillin, carbenicillin, and related antibiotics
   4984..5572    +  rep_origin     ori: high-copy-number ColE1/pMB1/pBR322/pUC origin of replication
   5755..5847    +  CDS            lacI (fragment): lac repressor; lacI; The lac repressor binds to the lac operator to inhibit transcription in E. coli. This inhibition can be relieved by adding lactose or isopropyl-β-D-thiogalactopyranoside (IPTG).
   5860..5881    +  protein_bind   CAP binding site: CAP binding activates transcription in the presence of cAMP. E. coli catabolite activator protein
   5896..5926    +  promoter       lac promoter: promoter for the E. coli lac operon
   5934..5950    +  protein_bind   lac operator: The lac repressor binds to the lac operator to inhibit transcription in E. coli. This inhibition can be relieved by adding lactose or isopropyl-β-D-thiogalactopyranoside (IPTG). lac repressor encoded by lacI
   5995..6013    +  promoter       T3 promoter: promoter for bacteriophage T3 RNA polymerase
   6041..6267    +  promoter       RSV promoter: Rous sarcoma virus enhancer/promoter
   6268..6448    +  LTR            5' LTR (truncated): truncated 5' long terminal repeat (LTR) from HIV-1
   6495..6620    +  misc_feature   HIV-1 Ψ: packaging signal of human immunodeficiency virus type 1
   6604..6967    +  CDS            HIV-1 gag (fragment): gag protein from human immunodeficiency virus 1; gag
   7113..7346    +  misc_feature   RRE: The Rev response element (RRE) of HIV-1 allows for Rev-dependent mRNA export from the nucleus to the cytoplasm.
   7723..7749    +  CDS            Rev (fragment): human immunodeficiency virus 1 (HIV-1) Rev protein; rev; enhances nuclear export of unspliced and incompletely spliced viral mRNAs
   7753..7993    +  promoter       U6 promoter: RNA polymerase III promoter for human U6 snRNA
   8023..8098    +  misc_RNA       gRNA scaffold: guide RNA scaffold for the Streptococcus pyogenes CRISPR/Cas9 system
   8154..8271    +  misc_feature   cPPT/CTS: central polypurine tract and central termination sequence of HIV-1
