[The description below was written by a language model from this plasmid's Addgene catalogue record and pLannotate feature annotations shown in this document.]
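Description:
ALPK1 gRNA (BRDN0001146035) is a third-generation lentiviral transfer plasmid built on the lentiGuide-Puro backbone, carrying a single guide RNA directed against human ALPK1 (alpha kinase 1). It is one member of a human kinome gRNA collection designed with optimized sgRNA rules, and the guide was chosen to match several ALPK1 reference transcripts. In bacteria the roughly 8.3 kb plasmid is maintained at high copy from a ColE1/pUC-type origin and selected with ampicillin through the β-lactamase gene. An f1 origin, lac promoter/operator remnants and T7/T3 promoters are leftover cloning-vector elements, as is an SV40 origin and poly(A) signal downstream of the viral cassette.

The viral genome is transcribed from an RSV promoter fused to a truncated HIV-1 5' LTR, which makes packaging Tat-independent. It also includes the Ψ packaging signal with a partial gag sequence, the Rev response element for nuclear export of the full-length RNA, a cPPT/CTS, and a self-inactivating ΔU3 3' LTR. Within this frame, the human U6 RNA polymerase III promoter drives the ALPK1-specific spacer joined to the Streptococcus pyogenes Cas9 guide scaffold. A separate EF-1α promoter with its intron A expresses puromycin N-acetyltransferase, followed by a WPRE to enhance transcript expression, allowing puromycin selection of transduced mammalian cells.

The plasmid does not encode Cas9, so it is intended for use with a separate Cas9 lentivector or in cells that already express Cas9, typically for knockout of ALPK1. The cloning method is not recorded.
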