Addgene plasmid #76081: ALPK1 gRNA (BRDN0001146035)
Purpose: 3rd generation lentiviral gRNA plasmid targeting human ALPK1
Depositing lab: John Doench & David Root. Depositing organization: Broad Institute. Publication: Optimized sgRNA design to maximize activity and minimize off-target effects of CRISPR-Cas9. Doench JG, Fusi N, Sullender M, Hegde M, Vaimberg EW, Donovan KF, Smith I, Tothova Z, Wilen C, Orchard R, Virgin HW, Listgarten J, Root DE. Nat Biotechnol. 2016 Jan 18. doi: 10.1038/nbt.3437. PubMed 26780180.
Backbone
  Vector backbone: lentiGuide-Puro
  Backbone manufacturer: Zhang Lab (Addgene plasmid # 52963)
  Vector type: Mammalian Expression, Lentiviral, CRISPR
  Selectable markers: Puromycin
Growth in bacteria
  Bacterial resistance: Ampicillin, 100 μg/mL
  Growth temperature: 37°C
  Growth strain: DH5alpha
  Copy number: High Copy
Gene/Insert
  Gene/Insert name: ALPK1 (alt names: ALPK1; NM_001102406.1)
  gRNA/shRNA sequence: AGTGCACAGAAGGCTCCATG
  Species: H. sapiens (human)
  Entrez Gene: ALPK1 (a.k.a. 8430410J10Rik, LAK, ROSAH)
  Promoter: hU6
  Cloning method: Unknown
  Sequencing primers: 5′ U6-F; 3′ pS2-R
Terms and licenses: Academic/Nonprofit Terms; Industry Terms: Not Available to Industry
Depositor comments: The gRNA was designed to target the following Genbank reference sequence(s): NM_001102406.1,NM_001253884.1,NM_025144.3. Note that this plasmid does NOT contain Cas9. It should be used in conjunction with lentiCas9-Blast (Addgene #52962) or otherwise with cell lines already expressing Cas9. Browse the full kinome gRNA library at http://www.addgene.org/pooled-library/broadgpp-human-kinome/ or visit http://www.broadinstitute.org/rnai/public/ for detailed protocols and information.
How to cite: ALPK1 gRNA (BRDN0001146035) was a gift from John Doench & David Root (Addgene plasmid # 76081 ; http://n2t.net/addgene:76081 ; RRID:Addgene_76081)
