>Addgene plasmid #76081 | ALPK1 gRNA (BRDN0001146035) | depositor partial sequence | sequence record 143541 | Target Sequence
AGTGCACAGAAGGCTCCATG
