>Addgene plasmid #76081 | ALPK1 gRNA (BRDN0001146035) | addgene partial sequence | sequence record 185145 | hU6-F
TAGAAAGTAATAATTTCTTGGGTAGTTTGCAGTTTTAAAATTATGTTTTAAAATGGACTATCATATGCTT
ACCGTAACTTGAAAGTATTTCGATTTCTTGGCTTTATATATCTTGTGGAAAGGACGAAACACCGAGTGCA
CAGAAGGCTCCATGGTTTTAGAGCTAGAAATAGCAAGTTAAAATAAGGCTAGTCCGTTATCAACTTGAAA
AAGTGGCACCGAGTCGGTGCTTTTTTAAGCTTGGCGTAACTAGATCTTGAGACAAATGGCAGTATTCATC
CACAATTTTAAAAGAAAAGGGGGGATTGGGGGGTACAGTGCAGGGGAAAGAATAGTAGACATAATAGCAA
CAGACATACAAACTAAAGAATTACAAAAACAAATTACAAAAATTCAAAATTTTCGGGTTTATTACAGGGA
CAGCAGAGATCCACTTTGGCGCCGGCTCGAGGGGGCCCGGGTGCAAAGATGGATAAAGTTTTAAACAGAG
AGGAATCTTTGCAGCTAATGGACCTTCTAGGTCTTGAAAGGAGTGGGAATTGGCTCCGGTGCCCGTCAGT
GGGCAGAGCG
